Addgene plasmid #148377: pAc5.1B-lambdaN-HA-DmThor-V75DL79D_AB
Purpose: Insect Expression of DmThor-V75DL79D
Depositing lab: Elisa Izaurralde. Depositing organization: Max Planck Institute for Developmental Biology. Publication: Molecular architecture of 4E-BP translational inhibitors bound to eIF4E. Peter D, Igreja C, Weber R, Wohlbold L, Weiler C, Ebertsch L, Weichenrieder O, Izaurralde E. Mol Cell. 2015 Mar 19;57(6):1074-87. doi: 10.1016/j.molcel.2015.01.017. Epub 2015 Feb 19. PubMed 25702871.
Backbone
  Vector backbone: Unknown
  Vector type: Insect Expression
Growth in bacteria
  Bacterial resistance: Ampicillin, 100 μg/mL
  Growth temperature: 37°C
  Growth strain: DH5alpha
  Copy number: Low Copy
Gene/Insert
  Gene/Insert name: DmThor-V75DL79D
  Species: D. melanogaster (fly)
  Mutation: two silent mutations compared to the sequence given by NCBI: NM_057947.4.
  Entrez Gene: Thor (a.k.a. Dmel_CG8846, 153432_at, 43-BP, 4E-BP, 4E-BP1, 4EBP, 4e-BP, 4e-bp, 4eBP, 4ebp, BcDNA.HL08053, BcDNA:HL08053, CG8846, CT8705, Dm 4E-BP, Dmel\CG8846, Phas1, Thor/EIF4EBP, anon-WO0172774.158, d4E-BP, d4E-BP1, d4EBP, d4e-bp, d4eBP, dthor, eIF4E-BP, l(2)06270, l(2)k07736, l(2)k13517, pp20, thor)
  Cloning method: Unknown
Terms and licenses: Academic/Nonprofit Terms; Industry Terms: Not Available to Industry
Depositor comments: Plasmids from this collection were made available to the research community and donated after the lab closed. Please note that the sequence provided by the depositing laboratory may be theoretical/predicted or based on Sanger sequencing results. There may be discrepancies between sequencing results obtained by Addgene and the depositor sequence. If an Addgene verified sequence is not available, please contact before placing your order to request that our lab fully sequence the plasmid.
How to cite: pAc5.1B-lambdaN-HA-DmThor-V75DL79D_AB was a gift from Elisa Izaurralde (Addgene plasmid # 148377 ; http://n2t.net/addgene:148377 ; RRID:Addgene_148377)
