[The description below was written by a language model from this plasmid's Addgene catalogue record and pLannotate feature annotations shown in this document.]
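Description:
pAc5.1B-lambdaN-HA-DmThor-V75DL79D_AB is a 5.8 kb insect-cell expression plasmid. The catalogue lists the backbone as unknown, although the name and the annotated parts point to a pAc5.1-type vector. It is maintained in E. coli through a ColE1/pUC-family origin and selected with ampicillin via the bla gene and its own promoter. The repository lists it as low copy, even though the origin is annotated as a high-copy type. Short fragments annotated as a tetracycline resistance gene and SV40 large T antigen appear to be non-functional backbone remnants. No selectable marker for insect cells is annotated, which suggests use by transient transfection.

Expression is driven by the constitutive Drosophila melanogaster actin 5C promoter and terminated by an SV40 polyadenylation signal. The open reading frame starts with a short fragment of the bacteriophage lambda N protein, followed by an HA epitope (a span the size of a single copy, matched to a 3xHA annotation) and then the coding sequence of Drosophila Thor, the fly 4E-BP. Thor represses translation by binding eIF4E and blocking its assembly into the eIF4F complex. The insert name indicates V75D and L79D substitutions, and the record notes two silent differences from the reference transcript. A vector-derived V5 tag lies downstream of the insert, but the record does not say whether it is read in frame with Thor.

The lambda N peptide is commonly used to tether a fusion protein to reporter mRNAs carrying BoxB hairpins, and the HA tag allows detection or immunoprecipitation. The stated purpose is only insect expression of the mutant protein, in the context of structural work on 4E-BPs bound to eIF4E. The functional effect of the two substitutions is not stated in the record.
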