Features (pLannotate 1.2.2; 11 found; start..end, strand, type, name):
     56..2568    +  promoter       Ac5 promoter: Drosophila melanogaster actin 5C promoter
   2588..2653    +  CDS            N (fragment): REGN_LAMBD - Experimental evidence at protein level: Swiss-Prot protein existence level 1. Plays a role as a transcriptional antitermination factor that allows the virus to initiate its lytic phase. Activates expression of the delayed viral early genes by modifying host RNA polymerase (RNAP) into a form that is resistant to termination signals. This antitermination function requires the host NusA protein which serves to stabilize the interaction between antitermination protein N and host RNA polymerase. From Escherichia phage lambda (Bacteriophage lambda).
   2678..2704    +  CDS            3xHA (fragment): three tandem HA epitope tags
   2732..3082    +  CDS            Thor: 4EBP_DROME - Experimental evidence at protein level: Swiss-Prot protein existence level 1. Repressor of translation initiation that regulates eIF4E1 activity by preventing its assembly into the eIF4F complex (PubMed:11389445, PubMed:19804760, PubMed:25702871). Hypophosphorylated form competes with eIF4G1 and strongly binds to eIF4E1, leading to repress translation (PubMed:25702871). In contrast, hyperphosphorylated form dissociates from eIF4E1, allowing interaction between eIF4G1 and eIF4E1, leading to initiation of translation (PubMed:25702871). Acts as a regulator of various biological proce
   3116..3157    +  CDS            V5 tag: epitope tag from simian virus 5
   3257..3391    -  polyA_signal   SV40 poly(A) signal: SV40 polyadenylation signal
   3414..3498    -  CDS            large T antigen (fragment): large T antigen from SV40 (simian virus 40)
   3499..3969    +  CDS            TcR (fragment): tetracycline efflux protein; tet; confers resistance to tetracycline
   4013..4601    -  rep_origin     ori: high-copy-number ColE1/pMB1/pBR322/pUC origin of replication
   4772..5632    -  CDS            AmpR: β-lactamase; bla; confers resistance to ampicillin, carbenicillin, and related antibiotics
   5633..5737    -  promoter       AmpR promoter: bla
>Addgene plasmid #148377 | pAc5.1B-lambdaN-HA-DmThor-V75DL79D_AB | depositor full sequence | sequence record 290825 | Full Sequence
CTTCAAGGAATTAATTCTATATTCTAAAAACACAAATGATACTTCTAAAAAAAATCATGAATGGCATCAA
CTCTGAATCAAATCTTTGCAGATGCACCTACTTCTCATTTCCACTGTCACATCATTTTTCCAGATCTCGC
TGCCTGTTATGTGGCCCACAAACCAAGACACGTTTTATGGCCATTAAAGCTGGCTGATCGTCGCCAAACA
CCAAATACATATCAATATGTACATTCGAGAAAGAAGCGATCAAAGAAGCGTCTTCGGGCGAGTAGGAGAA
TGCGGAGGAGAAGGAGAACGAGCTGATCTAGTATCTCTCCACAATCCAATGCCAACTGACCAACTGGCCA
TATTCGGAGCAATTTGAAGCCAATTTCCATCGCCTGGCGATCGCTCCATTCTTGGCTATATGTTTTTCAC
CGTTCCCGGGGCCATTTTCAAAGACTCGTCGGTAAGATAAGATTGTGTCACTCGCTGTCTCTCTTCATTT
GTCGAAGAATGCTGAGGAATTTCGCGATGACGTCGGCGAGTATTTTGAAGAATGAGAATAATTTGTATTT
ATACGAAAATCAGTTAGTGGAATTTTCTACAAAAACATGTTATCTATAGATAATTTTGTTGCAAAATATG
TTGACTATGACAAAGATTGTATGTATATACCTTTAATGTATTCTCATTTTCTTATGTATTTATAATGGCA
ATGATGATACTGATGATATTTTAAGATGATGCCAGACCACAGGCTGATTTCTGCGTCTTTTGCCGAACGC
AGTGCATGTGCGGTTGTTGTTTTTTGGAATAGTTTCAATTTTCGGACTGTCCGCTTTGATTTCAGTTTCT
TGGCTTATTCAAAAAGCAAAGTAAAGCCAAAAAAGCGAGATGGCAATACCAAATGCGGCAAAACGGTAGT
GGAAGGAAAGGGGTGCGGGGCAGCGGAAGGAAGGGTGGGGCGGGGCGTGGCGGGGTCTGTGGCTGGGCGC
GACGTCACCGACGTTGGAGCCACTCCTTTGACCATGTGTGCGTGTGTGTATTATTCGTGTCTCGCCACTC
GCCGGTTGTTTTTTTCTTTTTATCTCGCTCTCTCTAGCGCCATCTCGTACGCATGCTCAACGCACCGCAT
GTTGCCGTGTCCTTTATGCGTCATTTTGGCTCGAAATAGGCAATTATTTAAACAAAGATTAGTCAACGAA
AACGCTAAAATAAATAAGTCTACAATATGGTTACTTATTGCCATGTGTGTGCAGCCAACGATAGCAACAA
AAGCAACAACACAGTGGCTTTCCCTCTTTCACTTTTTGTTTGCAAGCGCGTGCGAGCAAGACGGCACGAC
CGGCAAACGCAATTACGCTGACAAAGAGCAGACGAAGTTTTGGCCGAAAAACATCAAGGCGCCTGATACG
AATGCATTTGCAATAACAATTGCGATATTTAATATTGTTTATGAAGCTGTTTGACTTCAAAACACACAAA
AAAAAAAATAAAACAAATTATTTGAAAGAGAATTAGGAATCGGACAGCTTATCGTTACGGGCTAACAGCA
CACCGAGACGAAATAGCTTACCTGACGTCACAGCCTCTGGAAGAACTGCCGCCAAGCAGAGAGAGAGAGA
AAAAGAGGGAGAGCAGCTTAGACCGCATGTGCTTGTGTGTGAGGCGTCTCTCTCTTCGTCTCCTGTTTGC
GCAAACGCATAGACTGCACTGAGAAAATCGATTACCTATTTTTTATGAATGAATATTTGCACTATTACTA
TTCAAAACTATTAAGATAGCAATCACATTCAATAGCCAAATACTATACCACCTGAGCGATGCAACGAAAT
GATCAATTTGAGCAAAAATGCTGCATATTTAGGACGGCATCATTATAGAAATGCTTCTTGCTGTGTACTT
TTCTCTCGTCTGGCAGCTGTTTCGCCGTTATTGTTAAAACCGGCTTAAGTTAGGTGTGTTTTCTACGACT
AGTGATGCCCCTACTAGAAGATGTGTGTTGCACAAATGTCCCTGAATAACCAATTTGAAGTGCAGATAGC
AGTAAACGTAAGCTAATATGAATATTATTTAACTGTAATGTTTTAATATCGCTGGACATTACTAATAAAC
CCACTATAAACACATGTACATATGTATGTTTTGGCATACAATGAGTAGTTGGGGAAAAAATGTGTAAAAG
CACCGTGACCATCACAGCATAAAGATAACCAGCTGAAGTATCGAATATGAGTAACCCCCAAATTGAATCA
CATGCCGCAACTGATAGGACCCATGGAAGTACACTCTTCATGGCGATATACAAGACACACACAAGCACGA
ACACCCAGTTGCGGAGGAAATTCTCCGTAAATGAAAACCCAATCGGCGAACAATTCATACCCATATATGG
TAAAAGTTTTGAACGCGACTTGAGAGCGGAGAGCATTGCGGCTGATAAGGTTTTAGCGCTAAGCGGGCTT
TATAAAACGGGCTGCGGGACCAGTTTTCATATCACTACCGTTTGAGTTCTTGTGCTGTGTGGATACTCCT
CCCGACACAAAGCCGCTCCATCAGCCAGCAGTCGTCTAATCCAGAGACCCCGGATCGGGGTACCAACATG
GACGCACAAACACGACGACGTGAGCGTCGCGCTGAGAAACAAGCTCAATGGAAAGCTGCAAACGGTGGAT
CTCCTCCACATATGGCTTACCCATACGATGTTCCAGATTACGCTCCTCCAAGCTTGAATTCTGCAGATAT
CATGTCCGCTTCACCCACCGCCCGTCAAGCCATCACCCAGGCCCTGCCCATGATCACCAGGAAGGTTGTC
ATCTCGGATCCGATCCAGATGCCCGAGGTGTACTCCTCGACGCCCGGCGGAACCCTCTACTCCACCACTC
CTGGAGGCACCAAACTTATCTACGAGCGGGCTTTCATGAAGAATCTCCGTGGCTCCCCATTGAGCCAAAC
TCCGCCGTCCAACGACCCCAGTTGCGACCTGAGGGGCACTCCGCGTACTCCCTTCCGCAAGTGCGTGCCC
GTCCCCACGGAACTGATCAAGCAGACCAAGTCGCTGAAGATCGAGGACCAGGAACAGTTCCAACTGGATC
TGTAACGCTCGAGTCTAGAGGGCCCGCGGTTCGAAGGTAAGCCTATCCCTAACCCTCTCCTCGGTCTCGA
TTCTACGCGTACCGGTCATCATCACCATCACCATTGAGTTTAAACCCGCTGATCAGCCTCGACTGTGCCT
TCTAAGGCCTGAGCTCGCTGATCAGCCTCGATCGAGGATCCAGACATGATAAGATACATTGATGAGTTTG
GACAAACCACAACTAGAATGCAGTGAAAAAAATGCTTTATTTGTGAAATTTGTGATGCTATTGCTTTATT
TGTAACCATTATAAGCTGCAATAAACAAGTTAACAACAACAATTGCATTCATTTTATGTTTCAGGTTCAG
GGGGAGGTGTGGGAGGTTTTTTAAAGCAAGTAAAACCTCTACAAATGTGGTATGGCTGATTATGATCAGT
CGACCGATGCCCTTGAGAGCCTTCAACCCAGTCAGCTCCTTCCGGTGGGCGCGGGGCATGACTATCGTCG
CCGCACTTATGACTGTCTTCTTTATCATGCAACTCGTAGGACAGGTGCCGGCAGCGCTCTGGGTCATTTT
CGGCGAGGACCGCTTTCGCTGGAGCGCGACGATGATCGGCCTGTCGCTTGCGGTATTCGGAATCTTGCAC
GCCCTCGCTCAAGCCTTCGTCACTGGTCCCGCCACCAAACGTTTCGGCGAGAAGCAGGCCATTATCGCCG
GCATGGCGGCCGACGCGCTGGGCTACGTCTTGCTGGCGTTCGCGACGCGAGGCTGGATGGCCTTCCCCAT
TATGATTCTTCTCGCTTCCGGCGGCATCGGGATGCCCGCGTTGCAGGCCATGCTGTCCAGGCAGGTAGAT
GACGACCATCAGGGACAGCTTCAAGGATCGCTCGCGGCTCTTACCAGCCAGCAAAAGGCCAGGAACCGTA
AAAAGGCCGCGTTGCTGGCGTTTTTCCATAGGCTCCGCCCCCCTGACGAGCATCACAAAAATCGACGCTC
AAGTCAGAGGTGGCGAAACCCGACAGGACTATAAAGATACCAGGCGTTTCCCCCTGGAAGCTCCCTCGTG
CGCTCTCCTGTTCCGACCCTGCCGCTTACCGGATACCTGTCCGCCTTTCTCCCTTCGGGAAGCGTGGCGC
TTTCTCAATGCTCACGCTGTAGGTATCTCAGTTCGGTGTAGGTCGTTCGCTCCAAGCTGGGCTGTGTGCA
CGAACCCCCCGTTCAGCCCGACCGCTGCGCCTTATCCGGTAACTATCGTCTTGAGTCCAACCCGGTAAGA
CACGACTTATCGCCACTGGCAGCAGCCACTGGTAACAGGATTAGCAGAGCGAGGTATGTAGGCGGTGCTA
CAGAGTTCTTGAAGTGGTGGCCTAACTACGGCTACACTAGAAGGACAGTATTTGGTATCTGCGCTCTGCT
GAAGCCAGTTACCTTCGGAAAAAGAGTTGGTAGCTCTTGATCCGGCAAACAAACCACCGCTGGTAGCGGT
GGTTTTTTTGTTTGCAAGCAGCAGATTACGCGCAGAAAAAAAGGATCTCAAGAAGATCCTTTGATCTTTT
CTACGGGGTCTGACGCTCAGTGGAACGAAAACTCACGTTAAGGGATTTTGGTCATGAGATTATCAAAAAG
GATCTTCACCTAGATCCTTTTAAATTAAAAATGAAGTTTTAAATCAATCTAAAGTATATATGAGTAAACT
TGGTCTGACAGTTACCAATGCTTAATCAGTGAGGCACCTATCTCAGCGATCTGTCTATTTCGTTCATCCA
TAGTTGCCTGACTCCCCGTCGTGTAGATAACTACGATACGGGAGGGCTTACCATCTGGCCCCAGTGCTGC
AATGATACCGCGAGACCCACGCTCACCGGCTCCAGATTTATCAGCAATAAACCAGCCAGCCGGAAGGGCC
GAGCGCAGAAGTGGTCCTGCAACTTTATCCGCCTCCATCCAGTCTATTAATTGTTGCCGGGAAGCTAGAG
TAAGTAGTTCGCCAGTTAATAGTTTGCGCAACGTTGTTGCCATTGCTGCAGGCATCGTGGTGTCACGCTC
GTCGTTTGGTATGGCTTCATTCAGCTCCGGTTCCCAACGATCAAGGCGAGTTACATGATCCCCCATGTTG
TGCAAAAAAGCGGTTAGCTCCTTCGGTCCTCCGATCGTTGTCAGAAGTAAGTTGGCCGCAGTGTTATCAC
TCATGGTTATGGCAGCACTGCATAATTCTCTTACTGTCATGCCATCCGTAAGATGCTTTTCTGTGACTGG
TGAGTACTCAACCAAGTCATTCTGAGAATAGTGTATGCGGCGACCGAGTTGCTCTTGCCCGGCGTCAACA
CGGGATAATACCGCGCCACATAGCAGAACTTTAAAAGTGCTCATCATTGGAAAACGTTCTTCGGGGCGAA
AACTCTCAAGGATCTTACCGCTGTTGAGATCCAGTTCGATGTAACCCACTCGTGCACCCAACTGATCTTC
AGCATCTTTTACTTTCACCAGCGTTTCTGGGTGAGCAAAAACAGGAAGGCAAAATGCCGCAAAAAAGGGA
ATAAGGGCGACACGGAAATGTTGAATACTCATACTCTTCCTTTTTCAATATTATTGAAGCATTTATCAGG
GTTATTGTCTCATGAGCGGATACATATTTGAATGTATTTAGAAAAATAAACAAATAGGGGTTCCGCGCAC
ATTTCCCCGAAAAGTGCCACCTGACGTCTAAGAAACCATTATTATCATGACATTAACCTATAAAAATAGG
CGTATCACGAGGCCCTTTCGT
